>Addgene plasmid #130272 | pAB16 (pmyo-3::QuasAr) | addgene full sequence | sequence record 255078 | Addgene NGS Result
TCTCCCCGCGCGTTGGCCGATTCATTAATGCAGCTGGCACGACAGGTTTCCCGACTGGAAAGCGGGCAGT
GAGCGCAACGCAATTAATGTGAGTTAGCTCACTCATTAGGCACCCCAGGCTTTACACTTTATGCTTCCGG
CTCGTATGTTGTGTGGAATTGTGAGCGGATAACAATTTCACACAGGAAACAGCTATGACCATGATTACGC
CAAGCTGTAAGTTTAAACATGATCTTACTAACTAACTATTCTCATTTAAATTTTCAGAGCTTAAAAATGG
CTGAAATCACTCACAACGATGGATACGCTAACAACTTGGAAATGAAATAAGCTTGGGCTGCAGGTCGGCT
ATAATAAGTTCTTGAATAAAATAATTTTCCCGACAAAACATGAGTATTTCTTTCGAAAATAAAAGTGCAG
GCTAATTAGAGATTATTCTGTAATTAACTGCATAATTTGTCACGTGCCATAGTTTTACATTCCACTACGT
CATAGTTCTTAAAATACTAATCTCCTGAAAATAGAAGTAGGTGAAGAAAGTTTAATTATCAGTTCTAAAA
TGACAATTGATCTTTGGAATATGTTCTGAAACTACCGATCATTGAACAGATGCTATTTGAATGATATAGA
ATTGTATATTTGCAATTTCTGAAACGCGTTCTTAAAGGCACACAGATTAATTCAAAAGGGTCTGGCCGCA
AAAAGGTTTATGGTGGCCGATTTTGAGTTTTGTGTGTGATTGCTTTTTCACAATCAGTGTTTTCAGGATT
ATGTGATGAACTAGATCTTCAAGTTTCGTTACATTTCATATGTTTTCGGAACTCACGAAGTACATATTGG
GTATTGTGCTCAAAAAATTCAGCAATCAGCTTCGCTCCGCTGACTTTAGAACCCAAAAAAATAGTATGGC
CAAACTGACTGTGTTACGATCATTTCAATTTTTCAATACATATTTAAGATTTCTAAGAGTAAGAAGGTCA
AAAACTGTTCTGGAATACATATATATTTTTCAGGTTACAATTAGTCAAAAAGTGCACTGAAATATACGTT
TTAATTTCACGAATAACCCAATTAGTTCAATGTATTTTTGGTCAACCAACGTTAAAGTTTGGCTTCCAAC
CAATTATCATTTCTGATCAACCACAATGTTTTTTCTTTATCTGCAAGTTAATTTTTTATTTTTATCCAGA
TGTTTGGCATATTTTTCAATTCTTCACTAGCGCCCACTTCTTGCACTTCCGGCGCCCTGAATCTAATGCA
TCTGTTGCAAGAATTGAAAGACCAATCAACACATTGTTTTCTTCACGAGATACTGAAGAAAATGAATAAA
AACAGAGAAAAAGAGCCATGTGATTAGTGACAACTGTTGCTAACAGATACCATAGCTTGGACTTGGTACG
TGATGGCAACGTATGGGTCAACAAAAATGATTGCAGAGGGGGTGCAAAACAGTCAAGTCGAGAAAATATG
AAAAACAGAAAACAAAGAACAGAAAAATGGGTTTGAGAGTCAGTATAATTTATAAAAGAAAAATTGTACA
TAGAAATTAACCATTTTTGTAGAAGAAGTTATTTTTCAAGCATCGTTAAAAATTATTCAAAGCACCTTAT
TTCATATTTAATTTTAAACATGGTTAAATGAACAACACGGTGCGCAATCAGGAAAACTTGAAATCTGAAA
CTGTTGTTGTGATCTTCTTCGCAACTGTTCAGATAGCACTAGTGTAATGTTAAGAGTGCGCGAATATAAT
GGAATATAATGGATCACACCTCCTGCCATCAGGTAAACGTCTCTGTTATCACATATTTCCAACTATTAAA
TTTTTACCTTTTACAGTTTTACATTTTTTTGAAAAAAGTAACTTTTTGTCTTCAAAATCCCTGACGAAAA
TATCAAATATTTTAATCGAGACTGCAGAGGAACCGATTGATGATTTGGAAAATCCAGCTTTACCTGTGTA
AGAACTGAAAAGTTTCATAACCCTAGGGTATTCCCAGTTACATTCCCCACTGGCTAACAATAGCACCCAG
TTTTTCATCACCTTTCTTCAAATTTCTCGGCGATTTGTTAAAAACAAAATTTGTGTCCCTTCTCTGATAT
CTCTATGTCTCTAAACACAAGTTCATCGGAAAACGAAGGAGGGTAGGTGTTGGTTGGGCTCCCGAAGTGA
AAATAGAAGAGCAAGAATAGAATATTAGAGAGAGAGTGCAGAGAGGGCGGGATAGCTCCCGGGATTCCGT
TTTCTTCTTCTTTATCTTCAACGATGATGTGTGTGCGTGTTGTATAGATTCTGTTGCTCCCCCACAACTC
GCTCCGAAGGCTCAATACAATTCAATTGATATTGGAGGAGAGCCTACCGGAGTGGGAGGATAAGAAGAAA
CATAAGAAGAAGAAGAAGAAGAAGCATGCTTCTGGTTTTTGATGCTATGAAAACGGCACAAAAAGATGAT
TGAGGTCCCTTTTCAATACCTTCTCTCATCTTTCAAATCCCATTGAAACCTAAAACTTCTCACCACGCTT
TACCATTGTTCTCCAAAAACTTATAGCAATGTCTATAACTTTTTTATCTCTGAAAAGCAGTGTTCCATTT
TTCTTTTTCCTATTTTATTTCAATTGTTTCTCACATTTCGTTTGGATTCTTTGCTTGTCAACCAGCTTCT
TCTTCCACTTTTACCGTCTAATTTTCAGGGCAGGGAGCCATCAAACCCACGACCACTAGATCCATATGGT
AAGTATCGCTCTGCAGGCTGGTTACGACCTACTGGGTGACGGCAGACCTGAAACCCTGTGGCTGGGCATC
GGCACTCTGCTGATGCTGATTGGAACCTTCTACTTTCTGGTCCGCGGATGGGGAGTCACCGATAAGGATG
CCCGGGAATATTACGCTGTGACTATCCTGGTGTCCGGAATCGCATCCGCCGCATATCTGTCTATGTTCTT
TGGTATCGGGCTTACTGAGGTGTCCGTCGGGGGCGAAATGTTGGATATCTATTATGCCAGGTACGCCCAG
TGGCTGTTTACCACCCCACTTCTGCTGCTGCACCTGGCCCTTCTCGCTAAGGTGGATCGGGTGACCATCG
GCACCCTGGTGGGTGTGGACGCCCTGATGATCGTCACTGGCCTCATCGGAGCCTTGAGCCACACGGCCAT
AGCCAGATACAGTTGGTGGTTGTTCTCTACAATTTGCATGATAGTGGTGCTCTATGTTCTGGCTACATCC
CTGCGATCTGCTGCAAAGGAGCGGGGCCCCGAGGTGGCATCTACCTTTAACACCCTGACAGCTCTGGTCT
TGGTGCTGTGGACCGCTTACCCTATCCTGTGGATCATAGGCACTGAGGGCGCTGGCGTGGTGGGCCTGGG
CATCGAAACTCTGCTGTTTATGGTGTTGGACGTGACTGCCAAGGTCGGCTTTGGCTTTATCCTGTTGAGA
TCCCGGGCTATTCTGGGCGACACCGAGCCCGGGATTGGCCAAAGGACCCAAAGGTATGTTTCGAATGATA
CTAACATAACATAGAACATTTTCAGGAGGACCCTTGGCTAGCGTCGACGGTACCGGTCAGATATCACTCG
AGGAGCTCCCGAGATCTTCAGCGCTCAGCATTCGTAGAATTGTAAGTTTAAACTTTCTCATACTAACTAA
CGCGCTCTATTTAAATTTTCAGAATTCCAACTGAGCGCCGGTCGCTACCATTACCAACTTGTCTGGTGTC
AAAAATAATAGGGGCCGCTGTCATCAGAGTAAGTTTAAACTGAGTTCTACTAACTAACGAGTAATATTTA
AATTTTCAGCATCTCGCGCCCGTGCCTCTGACTTCTAAGTCCAATTACTCTTCAACATCCCTACATGCTC
TTTCTCCCTGTGCTCCCACCCCCTATTTTTGTTATTATCAAAAAACTTCTCTTAATTTCTTTGTTTTTTA
GCTTCTTTTAAGTCACCTCTAACAATGAAATTGTGTAGATTCAAAAATAGAATTAATTCGTAATAAAAAG
TCGAAAAAAATTGTGCTCCCTCCCCCCATTAATAATAATTCTATCCCAAAATCTACACAATGTTCTGTGT
ACACTTCTTATGTTTTTTACTTCTGATAAATTTTTTTGAAACATCATAGAAAAAACCGCACACAAAATAC
CTTATCATATGTTACGTTTCAGTTTATGACCGCAATTTTTATTTCTTCGCACGTCTGGGCCTCTCATGAC
GTCAAATCATGCTCATCGTGAAAAAGTTTTGGAGTATTTTTGGAATTTTTCAATCAAGTGAAAGTTTATG
AAATTAATTTTCCTGCTTTTGCTTTTTGGGGTTTCCCCTATTGTTTGTCAAGATTTCGAGGACGGCGTTT
TTCTTGCTAAAATCACAAGTATTGATGAGCACGATGCAAGAAAGATCGGAAGAAGGTTTGGGTTTGAGGC
TCAGTGGAAGGTGAGTAGAAGTTGATAATTTGAAAGTGGAGTAGTGTCTATGGGGTTTTTGCCTTAAATG
ACAGAATACATTCCCAATATACCAAACATAACTGTTTCCTACTAGTCGGCCGTACGGGCCCTTTCGTCTC
GCGCGTTTCGGTGATGACGGTGAAAACCTCTGACACATGCAGCTCCCGGAGACGGTCACAGCTTGTCTGT
AAGCGGATGCCGGGAGCAGACAAGCCCGTCAGGGCGCGTCAGCGGGTGTTGGCGGGTGTCGGGGCTGGCT
TAACTATGCGGCATCAGAGCAGATTGTACTGAGAGTGCACCATATGCGGTGTGAAATACCGCACAGATGC
GTAAGGAGAAAATACCGCATCAGGCGGCCTTAAGGGCCTCGTGATACGCCTATTTTTATAGGTTAATGTC
ATGATAATAATGGTTTCTTAGACGTCAGGTGGCACTTTTCGGGGAAATGTGCGCGGAACCCCTATTTGTT
TATTTTTCTAAATACATTCAAATATGTATCCGCTCATGAGACAATAACCCTGATAAATGCTTCAATAATA
TTGAAAAAGGAAGAGTATGAGTATTCAACATTTCCGTGTCGCCCTTATTCCCTTTTTTGCGGCATTTTGC
CTTCCTGTTTTTGCTCACCCAGAAACGCTGGTGAAAGTAAAAGATGCTGAAGATCAGTTGGGTGCACGAG
TGGGTTACATCGAACTGGATCTCAACAGCGGTAAGATCCTTGAGAGTTTTCGCCCCGAAGAACGTTTTCC
AATGATGAGCACTTTTAAAGTTCTGCTATGTGGCGCGGTATTATCCCGTATTGACGCCGGGCAAGAGCAA
CTCGGTCGCCGCATACACTATTCTCAGAATGACTTGGTTGAGTACTCACCAGTCACAGAAAAGCATCTTA
CGGATGGCATGACAGTAAGAGAATTATGCAGTGCTGCCATAACCATGAGTGATAACACTGCGGCCAACTT
ACTTCTGACAACGATCGGAGGACCGAAGGAGCTAACCGCTTTTTTGCACAACATGGGGGATCATGTAACT
CGCCTTGATCGTTGGGAACCGGAGCTGAATGAAGCCATACCAAACGACGAGCGTGACACCACGATGCCTG
TAGCAATGGCAACAACGTTGCGCAAACTATTAACTGGCGAACTACTTACTCTAGCTTCCCGGCAACAATT
AATAGACTGGATGGAGGCGGATAAAGTTGCAGGACCACTTCTGCGCTCGGCCCTTCCGGCTGGCTGGTTT
ATTGCTGATAAATCTGGAGCCGGTGAGCGTGGGTCTCGCGGTATCATTGCAGCACTGGGGCCAGATGGTA
AGCCCTCCCGTATCGTAGTTATCTACACGACGGGGAGTCAGGCAACTATGGATGAACGAAATAGACAGAT
CGCTGAGATAGGTGCCTCACTGATTAAGCATTGGTAACTGTCAGACCAAGTTTACTCATATATACTTTAG
ATTGATTTAAAACTTCATTTTTAATTTAAAAGGATCTAGGTGAAGATCCTTTTTGATAATCTCATGACCA
AAATCCCTTAACGTGAGTTTTCGTTCCACTGAGCGTCAGACCCCGTAGAAAAGATCAAAGGATCTTCTTG
AGATCCTTTTTTTCTGCGCGTAATCTGCTGCTTGCAAACAAAAAAACCACCGCTACCAGCGGTGGTTTGT
TTGCCGGATCAAGAGCTACCAACTCTTTTTCCGAAGGTAACTGGCTTCAGCAGAGCGCAGATACCAAATA
CTGTTCTTCTAGTGTAGCCGTAGTTAGGCCACCACTTCAAGAACTCTGTAGCACCGCCTACATACCTCGC
TCTGCTAATCCTGTTACCAGTGGCTGCTGCCAGTGGCGATAAGTCGTGTCTTACCGGGTTGGACTCAAGA
CGATAGTTACCGGATAAGGCGCAGCGGTCGGGCTGAACGGGGGGTTCGTGCACACAGCCCAGCTTGGAGC
GAACGACCTACACCGAACTGAGATACCTACAGCGTGAGCTATGAGAAAGCGCCACGCTTCCCGAAGGGAG
AAAGGCGGACAGGTATCCGGTAAGCGGCAGGGTCGGAACAGGAGAGCGCACGAGGGAGCTTCCAGGGGGA
AACGCCTGGTATCTTTATAGTCCTGTCGGGTTTCGCCACCTCTGACTTGAGCGTCGATTTTTGTGATGCT
CGTCAGGGGGGCGGAGCCTATGGAAAAACGCCAGCAACGCGGCCTTTTTACGGTTCCTGGCCTTTTGCTG
GCCTTTTGCTCACATGTTCTTTCCTGCGTTATCCCCTGATTCTGTGGATAACCGTATTACCGCCTTTGAG
TGAGCTGATACCGCTCGCCGCAGCCGAACGACCGAGCGCAGCGAGTCAGTGAGCGAGGAAGCGGAAGAGC
GCCCAATACGCAAACCGCC
Features (pLannotate 1.2.2; 11 found; start..end, strand, type, name):
     85..106     +  protein_bind   CAP binding site: CAP binding activates transcription in the presence of cAMP. E. coli catabolite activator protein
    121..151     +  promoter       lac promoter: promoter for the E. coli lac operon
    159..175     +  protein_bind   lac operator: The lac repressor binds to the lac operator to inhibit transcription in E. coli. This inhibition can be relieved by adding lactose or isopropyl-β-D-thiogalactopyranoside (IPTG). lac repressor encoded by lacI
   2726..3457    +  CDS            QuasAr2: achaerhodopsin-3 (Arch) derivative with improved voltage sensitivity (Hochbaum et al., 2014)
   4268..4420    +  CDS            aex-5 (fragment): AEX5_CAEEL - Also known as kpc-3 From Caenorhabditis elegans.
   4548..4583    +  CDS            rop (fragment): Rop protein, which maintains plasmids at low copy number; rop
   4685..4784    +  misc_feature   bom (fragment): basis of mobility region from pBR322
   4882..4986    +  promoter       AmpR promoter: bla
   4987..5847    +  CDS            AmpR: β-lactamase; bla; confers resistance to ampicillin, carbenicillin, and related antibiotics
   6018..6606    +  rep_origin     ori: high-copy-number ColE1/pMB1/pBR322/pUC origin of replication
   6789..72      +  CDS            lacI (fragment) (across the origin): lac repressor; lacI; The lac repressor binds to the lac operator to inhibit transcription in E. coli. This inhibition can be relieved by adding lactose or isopropyl-β-D-thiogalactopyranoside (IPTG).
