[The description below was written by a language model from this plasmid's Addgene catalogue record and pLannotate feature annotations shown in this document.]
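Description:
pAB16 (pmyo-3::QuasAr) is a Caenorhabditis elegans expression plasmid built on the Fire lab vector pDD96.52, designed to express the rhodopsin-based voltage sensor QuasAr in the body wall muscles (BWMs) of the worm. The whole construct is about 6.8 kb. It is propagated in E. coli through a high-copy ColE1/pUC-type origin of replication and is selected with ampicillin via the β-lactamase (AmpR) gene and its own promoter. Leftover bacterial cloning-vector elements are also annotated: a CAP binding site, lac promoter and lac operator, plus fragments of lacI, rop and the pBR322 bom region. These are backbone remnants and play no part in worm expression.

The payload is an insert of roughly 0.79 kb derived from Halorubrum sodomense, which the feature table identifies as QuasAr2, an archaerhodopsin-3 (Arch) derivative engineered for improved voltage sensitivity. Sensors of this type report membrane potential through voltage-dependent changes in the fluorescence of the retinal-bound protein. As the construct name indicates, expression is driven by the myo-3 promoter, which gives the body wall muscle specificity. This promoter is not itself annotated in the automated feature table, but the roughly 2.5 kb unannotated stretch between the lac elements and the QuasAr coding sequence is where it would be expected to lie. A short match to C. elegans aex-5 is annotated downstream of the insert and probably reflects worm genomic sequence carried in the backbone, although the record does not define its role. No fluorescent protein fusion or epitope tag is annotated. The plasmid is intended for generating transgenic worms for optical voltage imaging of muscle electrical activity.
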