Addgene plasmid #130272: pAB16 (pmyo-3::QuasAr)
Purpose: Expresses the voltage sensor QuasAr in BWMs of C. elegans.
Depositing lab: Alexander Gottschalk. Depositing organization: Goethe-Universitaet Frankfurt am Main. Publication: Rhodopsin-based voltage imaging tools for use in muscles and neurons of Caenorhabditis elegans. Azimi Hashemi N, Bergs ACF, Schuler C, Scheiwe AR, Steuer Costa W, Bach M, Liewald JF, Gottschalk A. Proc Natl Acad Sci U S A. 2019 Aug 1. pii: 1902443116. doi: 10.1073/pnas.1902443116. PubMed 31371514.
Backbone
  Vector backbone: pDD96.52
  Backbone manufacturer: Fire Lab (Addgene plasmid #1608)
  Backbone size w/o insert (bp): 6094
  Total vector size (bp): 6816
  Vector type: Worm Expression
Growth in bacteria
  Bacterial resistance: Ampicillin, 100 μg/mL
  Growth temperature: 37°C
  Growth strain: DH5alpha
  Copy number: Unknown
Gene/Insert
  Gene/Insert name: QuasAr
  Species: Halorubrum sodomense
  Insert size (bp): 788
Terms and licenses: Academic/Nonprofit Terms; Industry Terms: Not Available to Industry
How to cite: pAB16 (pmyo-3::QuasAr) was a gift from Alexander Gottschalk (Addgene plasmid # 130272 ; http://n2t.net/addgene:130272 ; RRID:Addgene_130272)
